Addgene plasmid #129829: pRDAX-326 N-Tag miRFP670[1] L10 {Esp3I(2x)} EBPF2
Purpose: PPI (BiFC/TriFC) assay vector
Depositing lab: Gary Lewin. Depositing organization: Max-Delbrueck-Centrum fuer Molekulare Medizin (MDC).
Backbone
  Vector backbone: custom built
  Vector type: Mammalian Expression
Growth in bacteria
  Bacterial resistance: Ampicillin, 100 μg/mL
  Growth temperature: 37°C
  Growth strain: DH5alpha
  Copy number: High Copy
Gene/Insert
  Gene/Insert name: miRFP670
  Species: M. musculus (mouse)
  Cloning method: Restriction Enzyme; 5′ cloning site unknown (unknown if destroyed); 3′ cloning site unknown (unknown if destroyed)
Terms and licenses: Academic/Nonprofit Terms; Industry Terms: Not Available to Industry
How to cite: pRDAX-326 N-Tag miRFP670[1] L10 {Esp3I(2x)} EBPF2 was a gift from Gary Lewin (Addgene plasmid # 129829 ; http://n2t.net/addgene:129829 ; RRID:Addgene_129829)
