[The description below was written by a language model from this plasmid's Addgene catalogue record and pLannotate feature annotations shown in this document.]
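Description:
pRDAX-326 N-Tag miRFP670[1] L10 {Esp3I(2x)} EBPF2 is a custom-built mammalian expression plasmid of about 6.3 kb, designed as an acceptor vector for protein–protein interaction assays based on bimolecular or trimolecular fluorescence complementation (BiFC/TriFC). It is maintained in E. coli at high copy through a ColE1/pUC-type origin and selected with ampicillin via the β-lactamase gene and its native promoter.

The expression unit is driven by the human CMV immediate-early enhancer and promoter, followed by a chimeric β-globin/immunoglobulin intron that promotes efficient processing of the transcript. Downstream lies a partial miRFP670 coding sequence of roughly 400 bp, consistent with the "[1]" in the name denoting the first fragment of a split reporter. miRFP670 is a near-infrared fluorescent protein derived from a Rhodopseudomonas palustris bacteriophytochrome and needs biliverdin as a cofactor; the catalogue lists mouse as the insert species, which does not match this origin. The name suggests that the fragment acts as an N-terminal tag joined through a linker ("L10") to a pair of Esp3I type IIS sites, into which a protein of interest would be cloned in frame. These sites and the linker are not annotated in the feature table, so this is inferred from the name alone.

An EMCV IRES then directs translation of EBFP2 from the same transcript, giving a blue marker that identifies transfected cells independently of complementation. A second chimeric intron, a WPRE and the bGH polyadenylation signal complete the cassette. A β-globin fragment with a rabbit β-globin poly(A) signal and a T3 promoter also appear downstream, probably as backbone remnants. Near-infrared signal should arise only when a partner carrying the complementary miRFP670 fragment is brought close.
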