Features (pLannotate 1.2.2; 16 found; start..end, strand, type, name):
    155..532     +  enhancer       CMV enhancer: human cytomegalovirus immediate early enhancer
    534..733     +  promoter       CMV promoter: human cytomegalovirus (CMV) immediate early promoter
    872..1004    +  intron         chimeric intron: chimera between introns from human β-globin and immunoglobulin heavy chain genes
   1025..1420    +  CDS            miRFP670 (fragment): miRFP670 is a basic (constitutively fluorescent) near ir fluorescent protein published in 2016, derived from Rhodopseudomonas palustris. It has low acid sensitivity. It requires the cofactor biliverdin for fluorescence.
   1474..2060    +  misc_feature   IRES2: internal ribosome entry site (IRES) of the encephalomyocarditis virus (EMCV)
   2061..2780    +  CDS            EBFP2: enhanced blue variant of GFP (Ai et al., 2007) mammalian codon-optimized
   2826..2958    +  intron         chimeric intron: chimera between introns from human β-globin and immunoglobulin heavy chain genes
   2967..3555    +  misc_feature   WPRE: woodchuck hepatitis virus posttranscriptional regulatory element
   3559..3575    +  misc_feature   MCS (fragment): pUC18/19 multiple cloning site
   3588..3699    +  polyA_signal   bGH poly(A) signal: bovine growth hormone polyadenylation signal
   3795..3813    -  promoter       T3 promoter: promoter for bacteriophage T3 RNA polymerase
   3872..3946    +  CDS            HBB (fragment): HBB_PONPY - Experimental evidence at transcript level: Swiss-Prot protein existence level 2. Involved in oxygen transport from the lung to the various peripheral tissues. From Pongo pygmaeus (Bornean orangutan).
   4017..4072    +  polyA_signal   β-globin poly(A) signal: rabbit β-globin polyadenylation signal (Gil and Proudfoot, 1987)
   4451..5039    -  rep_origin     ori: high-copy-number ColE1/pMB1/pBR322/pUC origin of replication
   5210..6070    -  CDS            AmpR: β-lactamase; bla; confers resistance to ampicillin, carbenicillin, and related antibiotics
   6071..6175    -  promoter       AmpR promoter: bla
>Addgene plasmid #129829 | pRDAX-326 N-Tag miRFP670[1] L10 {Esp3I(2x)} EBPF2 | addgene full sequence | sequence record 264955 | Addgene NGS Result
GCCTGCCTCCAGGCCTCAATATTGGCCATTAGCCATATTATTCATTGGTTATATAGCATAAATCAATATT
GGCTATTGGCCATTGCATACGTTGTATCTATATCATAATATGTACATTTATATTGGCTCATGTCCAATAT
GACCGCCATGTTGGCATTGATTATTGACTAGTTATTAATAGTAATCAATTACGGGGTCATTAGTTCATAG
CCCATATATGGAGTTCCGCGTTACATAACTTACGGTAAATGGCCCGCCTGGCTGACCGCCCAACGACCCC
CGCCCATTGACGTCAATAATGACGTATGTTCCCATAGTAACGCCAATAGGGACTTTCCATTGACGTCAAT
GGGTGGAGTATTTACGGTAAACTGCCCACTTGGCAGTACATCAAGTGTATCATATGCCAAGTCCGCCCCC
TATTGACGTCAATGACGGTAAATGGCCCGCCTGGCATTATGCCCAGTACATGACCTTACGGGACTTTCCT
ACTTGGCAGTACATCTACGTATTAGTCATCGCTATTACCATGGTGATGCGGTTTTGGCAGTACACCAATG
GGCGTGGATAGCGGTTTGACTCACGGGGATTTCCAAGTCTCCACCCCATTGACGTCAATGGGAGTTTGTT
TTGGCACCAAAATCAACGGGACTTTCCAAAATGTCGTAATAACCCCGCCCCGTTGACGCAAATGGGCGGT
AGGCGTGTACGGTGGGAGGTCTATATAAGCAGAGCTCGTTTAGTGAACCGTCAGATCACTAGAAGCTTTA
TTGCGGTAGTTTATCACAGTTAAATTGCTAACGCAGTCAGTGCTTCTGACACAACAGTCTCGAACTTAAG
CTGCAGAAGTTGGTCGTGAGGCACTGGGCAGGTAAGTATCAAGGTTACAAGACAGGTTTAAGGAGACCAA
TAGAAACTGGGCTTGTCGAGACAGAGAAGACTCTTGCGTTTCTGATAGGCACCTATTGGTCTTACTGACA
TCCACTTTGCCTTTCTCTCCACAGGTGTCCACTCCCAGGCCACCATGGTGGCTGGGCATGCTAGCGGTTC
TCCTGCCTTTGGCACCGCTAGTCACTCCAACTGCGAGCACGAGGAGATCCATCTTGCTGGGAGTATCCAG
CCTCACGGAGCCCTTCTGGTCGTTAGCGAACACGATCACCGTGTGATTCAGGCAAGCGCGAATGCAGCCG
AGTTCCTCAACCTGGGCAGTGTGCTGGGAGTTCCCTTGGCCGAAATCGACGGAGATCTGCTGATCAAGAT
TCTGCCCCATCTCGATCCGACAGCTGAAGGCATGCCAGTAGCAGTTAGGTGTCGCATTGGGAATCCGTCC
ACCGAGTATTGCGGTCTGATGCATAGGCCACCAGAAGGAGGGCTGATTATCGAGCTGGAAAGAGCGGGAC
CCGGGAGCTCTGCCAGCGGTGGCAGCACCTCCCGAGACGCCGAGGCACGCCGTCTCCTAAGAATTCAGAT
CCGCCCCTCTCCCTCCCCCCCCCCTAACGTTACTGGCCGAAGCCGCTTGGAATAAGGCCGGTGTGCGTTT
GTCTATATGTTATTTTCCACCATATTGCCGTCTTTTGGCAATGTGAGGGCCCGGAAACCTGGCCCTGTCT
TCTTGACGAGCATTCCTAGGGGTCTTTCCCCTCTCGCCAAAGGAATGCAAGGTCTGTTGAATGTCGTGAA
GGAAGCAGTTCCTCTGGTAGCTTCTTGAAGACAAACAACGTCTGTAGCGACCCTTTGCAGGCAGCGGAAC
CCCCCACCTGGCGACAGGTGCCTCTGCGGCCAAAAGCCACGTGTATAAGATACACCTGCAAAGGCGGCAC
AACCCCAGTGCCACGTTGTGAGTTGGATAGTTGTGGAAAGAGTCAAATGGCTCTCCTCAAGCGTATTCAA
CAAGGGGCTGAAGGATGCCCAGAAGGTACCCCATTGTATGGGATCTGATCTGGGGCCTCGGTACACATGC
TTTACATGTGTTTAGTCGAGGTTAAAAAAACGTCTAGGCCCCCCGAACCACGGGGACGTGGTTTTCCTTT
GAAAAACACGATGATAATATGGCCACAACCATGGTGAGCAAGGGCGAGGAGCTGTTCACCGGGGTGGTGC
CCATCCTGGTCGAGCTGGACGGCGACGTAAACGGCCACAAGTTCAGCGTGAGGGGCGAGGGCGAGGGCGA
TGCCACCAACGGCAAGCTGACCCTGAAGTTCATCTGCACCACCGGCAAGCTGCCCGTGCCCTGGCCCACC
CTCGTGACCACCCTGAGCCACGGCGTGCAGTGCTTCGCCCGCTACCCCGACCACATGAAGCAGCACGACT
TCTTCAAGTCCGCCATGCCCGAAGGCTACGTCCAGGAGCGCACCATCTTCTTCAAGGACGACGGCACCTA
CAAGACCCGCGCCGAGGTGAAGTTCGAGGGCGACACCCTGGTGAACCGCATCGAGCTGAAGGGCGTCGAC
TTCAAGGAGGACGGCAACATCCTGGGGCACAAGCTGGAGTACAACTTCAACAGCCACAACATCTATATCA
TGGCCGTCAAGCAGAAGAACGGCATCAAGGTGAACTTCAAGATCCGCCACAACGTGGAGGACGGCAGCGT
GCAGCTCGCCGACCACTACCAGCAGAACACCCCCATCGGCGACGGCCCCGTGCTGCTGCCCGACAGCCAC
TACCTGAGCACCCAGTCCGTGCTGAGCAAAGACCCCAACGAGAAGCGCGATCACATGGTCCTGCTGGAGT
TCCGCACCGCCGCCGGGATCACTCTCGGCATGGACGAGCTGTACAAGTAAACCGGTGCTCGAGGTACCGA
TGAATAGCTAAGGTAGAGGCCGCAGGTAAGTATCAAGGTTACAAGACAGGTTTAAGGAGACCAATAGAAA
CTGGGCTTGTCGAGACAGAGAAGACTCTTGCGTTTCTGATAGGCACCTATTGGTCTTACTGACATCCACT
TTGCCTTTCTCTCCACAGGTGTCGACAATCAACCTCTGGATTACAAAATTTGTGAAAGATTGACTGGTAT
TCTTAACTATGTTGCTCCTTTTACGCTATGTGGATACGCTGCTTTAATGCCTTTGTATCATGCTATTGCT
TCCCGTATGGCTTTCATTTTCTCCTCCTTGTATAAATCCTGGTTGCTGTCTCTTTATGAGGAGTTGTGGC
CCGTTGTCAGGCAACGTGGCGTGGTGTGCACTGTGTTTGCTGACGCAACCCCCACTGGTTGGGGCATTGC
CACCACCTGTCAGCTCCTTTCCGGGACTTTCGCTTTCCCCCTCCCTATTGCCACGGCGGAACTCATCGCC
GCCTGCCTTGCCCGCTGCTGGACAGGGGCTCGGCTGTTGGGCACTGACAATTCCGTGGTGTTGTCGGGGA
AGCTGACGTCCTTTCCATGGCTGCTCGCCTGTGTTGCCACCTGGATTCTGCGCGGGACGTCCTTCTGCTA
CGTCCCTTCGGCCCTCAATCCAGCGGACCTTCCTTCCCGCGGCCTGCTGCCGGCTCTGCGGCCTCTTCCG
CGTCTTCGCCTTCGCCCTCAGACGAGTCGGATCTCCCTTTGGGCCGCCTCCCCGCCTGGAATTCGAGCTC
GGTACGATCAGCCTCGACTGTGCCTTCTAGTTGCCAGCCATCTGTTGTTTGCCCCTCCCCCGTGCCTTCC
TTGACCCTGGAAGGTGCCACTCCCACTGTCCTTTCCTAATAAAATGAGGAAATTGCATCGCATTGTCTGA
GTAGGTGTCATTCTATTCTGGGGGGTGGGGTGGGGCAGGACAGCAAGGGGGAGGATTGGGAAGACAATAG
CCCAGCTTTTGTTCCCTTTAGTGAGGGTTAATTGCGCGCTTGGCGTAATCATGGTCATAGCTGTTTCCTG
TGTGAAATTGTTATCCGCTAATTCACTCCTCAGGTGCAGGCTGCCTATCAGAAGGTGGTGGCTGGTGTGG
CCAATGCCCTGGCTCACAAATACCACTGAGATCTTTTTCCCTCTGCCAAAAATTATGGGGACATCATGAA
GCCCCTTGAGCATCTGACTTCTGGCTAATAAAGGAAATTTATTTTCATTGCAATAGTGTGTTGGAATTTT
TTGTGTCTCTCACTCGGAAGGACATATGGGAGGGCAAATCATTTAAAACATCAGAATGAGTATTTGGTTT
AGAGTTTGGCAACATATGCCCATATGCTGGCTGCCATGAACAAAGGTTGGCTATAAAGAGGTCATCAGTA
TATGAAACAGCCCCCTGCTGTCCATTCCTTATTCCATAGAAAAGCCTTGACTTGAGGTTAGATTTTTTTT
ATATTTTGTTTTGTGTTATTTTTTTCTTTAACATCCCTAAAATTTTCCTTACATGTTTTACTAGCCAGAT
TTTTCCTCCTCTCCTGACTACTCCCAGTCATAGCTGTCCCTCTTCTCTTATGGAGATCGGCCGGCCGCCG
GCGTCGACGCGCGCGGCCGCGGCGCGCCGTTGCTGGCGTTTTTCCATAGGCTCCGCCCCCCTGACGAGCA
TCACAAAAATCGACGCTCAAGTCAGAGGTGGCGAAACCCGACAGGACTATAAAGATACCAGGCGTTTCCC
CCTGGAAGCTCCCTCGTGCGCTCTCCTGTTCCGACCCTGCCGCTTACCGGATACCTGTCCGCCTTTCTCC
CTTCGGGAAGCGTGGCGCTTTCTCATAGCTCACGCTGTAGGTATCTCAGTTCGGTGTAGGTCGTTCGCTC
CAAGCTGGGCTGTGTGCACGAACCCCCCGTTCAGCCCGACCGCTGCGCCTTATCCGGTAACTATCGTCTT
GAGTCCAACCCGGTAAGACACGACTTATCGCCACTGGCAGCAGCCACTGGTAACAGGATTAGCAGAGCGA
GGTATGTAGGCGGTGCTACAGAGTTCTTGAAGTGGTGGCCTAACTACGGCTACACTAGAAGAACAGTATT
TGGTATCTGCGCTCTGCTGAAGCCAGTTACCTTCGGAAAAAGAGTTGGTAGCTCTTGATCCGGCAAACAA
ACCACCGCTGGTAGCGGTGGTTTTTTTGTTTGCAAGCAGCAGATTACGCGCAGAAAAAAAGGATCTCAAG
AAGATCCTTTGATCTTTTCTACGGGGTCTGACGCTCAGTGGAACGAAAACTCACGTTAAGGGATTTTGGT
CATGAGATTATCAAAAAGGATCTTCACCTAGATCCTTTTAAATTAAAAATGAAGTTTTAAATCAATCTAA
AGTATATATGAGTAAACTTGGTCTGACAGTTACCAATGCTTAATCAGTGAGGCACCTATCTCAGCGATCT
GTCTATTTCGTTCATCCATAGTTGCCTGACTCCCCGTCGTGTAGATAACTACGATACGGGAGGGCTTACC
ATCTGGCCCCAGTGCTGCAATGATACCGCGAGACCCACGCTCACCGGCTCCAGATTTATCAGCAATAAAC
CAGCCAGCCGGAAGGGCCGAGCGCAGAAGTGGTCCTGCAACTTTATCCGCCTCCATCCAGTCTATTAATT
GTTGCCGGGAAGCTAGAGTAAGTAGTTCGCCAGTTAATAGTTTGCGCAACGTTGTTGCCATTGCTACAGG
CATCGTGGTGTCACGCTCGTCGTTTGGTATGGCTTCATTCAGCTCCGGTTCCCAACGATCAAGGCGAGTT
ACATGATCCCCCATGTTGTGCAAAAAAGCGGTTAGCTCCTTCGGTCCTCCGATCGTTGTCAGAAGTAAGT
TGGCCGCAGTGTTATCACTCATGGTTATGGCAGCACTGCATAATTCTCTTACTGTCATGCCATCCGTAAG
ATGCTTTTCTGTGACTGGTGAGTACTCAACCAAGTCATTCTGAGAATAGTGTATGCGGCGACCGAGTTGC
TCTTGCCCGGCGTCAATACGGGATAATACCGCGCCACATAGCAGAACTTTAAAAGTGCTCATCATTGGAA
AACGTTCTTCGGGGCGAAAACTCTCAAGGATCTTACCGCTGTTGAGATCCAGTTCGATGTAACCCACTCG
TGCACCCAACTGATCTTCAGCATCTTTTACTTTCACCAGCGTTTCTGGGTGAGCAAAAACAGGAAGGCAA
AATGCCGCAAAAAAGGGAATAAGGGCGACACGGAAATGTTGAATACTCATACTCTTCCTTTTTCAATATT
ATTGAAGCATTTATCAGGGTTATTGTCTCATGAGCGGATACATATTTGAATGTATTTAGAAAAATAAACA
AATAGGGGTTCCGCGCACATTTCCCCGAAAAGTGCCACCTGACGTCTAAGAAACCATTATTATCATGACA
TTAACCTATAAAAATAGGCGTATCACGAGGCCCTTTCGTCTACGCGCGCGCCGGCGGCGCGCCGTCGACG
GCCGGCCGCGGCCGC
